Addgene plasmid #144260: TFORF2893
Purpose: Lentiviral vector for overexpressing transcription factor ORFs with unique 24-bp barcodes. Barcodes facilitate identification of transcription factors in pooled screens.
Depositing lab: Feng Zhang. Depositing organization: Broad Institute. Publication: A transcription factor atlas of directed differentiation. Joung J, Ma S, Tay T, Geiger-Schuller KR, Kirchgatterer PC, Verdine VK, Guo B, Arias-Garcia MA, Allen WE, Singh A, Kuksenko O, Abudayyeh OO, Gootenberg JS, Fu Z, Macrae RK, Buenrostro JD, Regev A, Zhang F. Cell. 2023 Jan 5;186(1):209-229.e26. doi: 10.1016/j.cell.2022.11.026. PubMed 36608654.
Backbone
  Vector backbone: pLX_TRC317
  Backbone manufacturer: Broad Institute Genetic Perturbation Platform
  Backbone size w/o insert (bp): 8264
  Vector type: Mammalian Expression, Lentiviral
  Selectable markers: Puromycin
Growth in bacteria
  Bacterial resistance: Ampicillin, 100 μg/mL
  Growth temperature: 37°C
  Growth strain: NEB Stable
  Copy number: High Copy
Gene/Insert
  Gene/Insert name: GLI4
  Species: H. sapiens (human)
  Insert size (bp): 1232
  Entrez Gene: GLI4 (a.k.a. HKR4, ZNF928)
  Promoter: EF1a
  Cloning method: Unknown
  Sequencing primers: 5′ GGGTGGAGACTGAAGTTAGGCCAG; 3′ CACATAGCGTAAAAGGAGCAACATAG
Terms and licenses: Academic/Nonprofit Terms; Industry Terms: Not Available to Industry
Depositor comments: NM_138465,ENST00000340042,ENST00000523522 . The transcription factor ORF portion of this plasmid was synthesized by Genewiz. Please test multiple small colonies in case of plasmid recombination. To make this collection available in a timely manner, a portion of this collection was not fully sequenced by Addgene. If an Addgene verified full plasmid sequence is not available, please contact us prior to placing an order to request the full sequence.
How to cite: TFORF2893 was a gift from Feng Zhang (Addgene plasmid # 144260 ; http://n2t.net/addgene:144260 ; RRID:Addgene_144260)
