[The description below was written by a language model from this plasmid's Addgene catalogue record and pLannotate feature annotations shown in this document.]
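Description:
TFORF2893 is a lentiviral mammalian expression plasmid built on the pLX_TRC317 backbone and carrying the human transcription factor GLI4 (also known as HKR4 or ZNF928) as a synthesized open reading frame of about 1.2 kb. It belongs to a large barcoded collection of transcription factor ORFs. Each clone pairs its ORF with a unique 24-bp barcode, so the factor delivered to a cell can be identified by sequencing in pooled overexpression screens, such as those probing directed differentiation. In bacteria the roughly 9.5 kb plasmid is maintained through a high-copy ColE1/pUC-type origin and ampicillin resistance (AmpR). An f1 origin and remnants of a lac/T7/T3 cloning region are also present. The depositor warns that the plasmid can recombine, as is common for LTR-containing vectors.

The transfer cassette has a third-generation, self-inactivating layout. An RSV promoter fused to a truncated HIV-1 5' LTR drives genomic RNA production in packaging cells. It is followed by the Ψ packaging signal with a gag fragment, the RRE for Rev-dependent nuclear export, and a cPPT/CTS, and the cassette ends in a ΔU3 3' LTR and an SV40 polyadenylation signal. Within the provirus, an SV40 early promoter drives the puromycin N-acetyltransferase gene for selecting transduced cells. Downstream, the strong constitutive EF-1α promoter drives GLI4, and a WPRE after the ORF enhances transcript expression. The automated annotation labels only part of the insert as GLI4 and does not mark the barcode, whose position the record does not state. The short U6 promoter fragment annotated between the ORF and the WPRE has no function given in the record.
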