Features (pLannotate 1.2.2; 31 found; start..end, strand, type, name):
      5..231     +  promoter       RSV promoter: Rous sarcoma virus enhancer/promoter
    232..412     +  LTR            5' LTR (truncated): truncated 5' long terminal repeat (LTR) from HIV-1
    459..584     +  misc_feature   HIV-1 Ψ: packaging signal of human immunodeficiency virus type 1
    568..931     +  CDS            HIV-1 gag (fragment): gag protein from human immunodeficiency virus 1; gag
   1077..1310    +  misc_feature   RRE: The Rev response element (RRE) of HIV-1 allows for Rev-dependent mRNA export from the nucleus to the cytoplasm.
   1687..1713    +  CDS            Rev (fragment): human immunodeficiency virus 1 (HIV-1) Rev protein; rev; enhances nuclear export of unspliced and incompletely spliced viral mRNAs
   1720..1743    +  promoter       SV40 promoter (fragment): SV40 early promoter
   1744..1815    +  promoter       SV40 promoter (fragment): SV40 enhancer and early promoter
   1839..1974    +  rep_origin     SV40 ori: SV40 origin of replication
   2020..2616    +  CDS            PuroR (fragment): puromycin N-acetyltransferase; pac from Streptomyces; confers resistance to puromycin
   2665..2782    +  misc_feature   cPPT/CTS: central polypurine tract and central termination sequence of HIV-1
   2847..2913    +  CDS            small t antigen (fragment): SV40 (simian virus 40) small t antigen
   2920..4098    +  promoter       EF-1α promoter: strong constitutive promoter for human elongation factor EF-1α
   4115..4735    +  CDS            GLI4 (fragment): GLI4_HUMAN - Also known as HKR4. Experimental evidence at protein level: Swiss-Prot protein existence level 1. From Homo sapiens (Human).
   5258..5311    +  promoter       U6 promoter (fragment): RNA polymerase III promoter for human U6 snRNA
   5353..5941    +  misc_feature   WPRE: woodchuck hepatitis virus posttranscriptional regulatory element
   5992..6011    +  misc_feature   cPPT/CTS (fragment): central polypurine tract and central termination sequence of HIV-1
   6013..6246    +  LTR            3' LTR (ΔU3): self-inactivating 3' long terminal repeat (LTR) from HIV-1
   6324..6445    +  polyA_signal   SV40 poly(A) signal: SV40 polyadenylation signal
   6485..6620    +  rep_origin     SV40 ori: SV40 origin of replication
   6641..6659    -  promoter       T7 promoter: promoter for bacteriophage T7 RNA polymerase
   6667..6822    +  CDS            lacZα (fragment): LacZα fragment of β-galactosidase; lacZ fragment
   6827..7255    +  rep_origin     f1 ori (sequence partly withheld): f1 bacteriophage origin of replication; arrow indicates direction of (+) strand synthesis
   7308..7412    +  promoter       AmpR promoter: bla
   7413..8273    +  CDS            AmpR: β-lactamase; bla; confers resistance to ampicillin, carbenicillin, and related antibiotics
   8444..9032    +  rep_origin     ori: high-copy-number ColE1/pMB1/pBR322/pUC origin of replication
   9215..9307    +  CDS            lacI (fragment): lac repressor; lacI; The lac repressor binds to the lac operator to inhibit transcription in E. coli. This inhibition can be relieved by adding lactose or isopropyl-β-D-thiogalactopyranoside (IPTG).
   9320..9341    +  protein_bind   CAP binding site: CAP binding activates transcription in the presence of cAMP. E. coli catabolite activator protein
   9356..9386    +  promoter       lac promoter: promoter for the E. coli lac operon
   9394..9410    +  protein_bind   lac operator: The lac repressor binds to the lac operator to inhibit transcription in E. coli. This inhibition can be relieved by adding lactose or isopropyl-β-D-thiogalactopyranoside (IPTG). lac repressor encoded by lacI
   9455..9473    +  promoter       T3 promoter: promoter for bacteriophage T3 RNA polymerase
>Addgene plasmid #144260 | TFORF2893 | addgene full sequence | sequence record 404129 | Addgene NGS Result
TTAATGTAGTCTTATGCAATACTCTTGTAGTCTTGCAACATGGTAACGATGAGTTAGCAACATGCCTTAC
AAGGAGAGAAAAAGCACCGTGCATGCCGATTGGTGGAAGTAAGGTGGTACGATCGTGCCTTATTAGGAAG
GCAACAGACGGGTCTGACATGGATTGGACGAACCACTGAATTGCCGCATTGCAGAGATATTGTATTTAAG
TGCCTAGCTCGATACATAAACGGGTCTCTCTGGTTAGACCAGATCTGAGCCTGGGAGCTCTCTGGCTAAC
TAGGGAACCCACTGCTTAAGCCTCAATAAAGCTTGCCTTGAGTGCTTCAAGTAGTGTGTGCCCGTCTGTT
GTGTGACTCTGGTAACTAGAGATCCCTCAGACCCTTTTAGTCAGTGTGGAAAATCTCTAGCAGTGGCGCC
CGAACAGGGACTTGAAAGCGAAAGGGAAACCAGAGGAGCTCTCTCGACGCAGGACTCGGCTTGCTGAAGC
GCGCACGGCAAGAGGCGAGGGGCGGCGACTGGTGAGTACGCCAAAAATTTTGACTAGCGGAGGCTAGAAG
GAGAGAGATGGGTGCGAGAGCGTCAGTATTAAGCGGGGGAGAATTAGATCGCGATGGGAAAAAATTCGGT
TAAGGCCAGGGGGAAAGAAAAAATATAAATTAAAACATATAGTATGGGCAAGCAGGGAGCTAGAACGATT
CGCAGTTAATCCTGGCCTGTTAGAAACATCAGAAGGCTGTAGACAAATACTGGGACAGCTACAACCATCC
CTTCAGACAGGATCAGAAGAACTTAGATCATTATATAATACAGTAGCAACCCTCTATTGTGTGCATCAAA
GGATAGAGATAAAAGACACCAAGGAAGCTTTAGACAAGATAGAGGAAGAGCAAAACAAAAGTAAGACCAC
CGCACAGCAAGCGGCCGCTGATCTTCAGACCTGGAGGAGGAGATATGAGGGACAATTGGAGAAGTGAATT
ATATAAATATAAAGTAGTAAAAATTGAACCATTAGGAGTAGCACCCACCAAGGCAAAGAGAAGAGTGGTG
CAGAGAGAAAAAAGAGCAGTGGGAATAGGAGCTTTGTTCCTTGGGTTCTTGGGAGCAGCAGGAAGCACTA
TGGGCGCAGCGTCAATGACGCTGACGGTACAGGCCAGACAATTATTGTCTGGTATAGTGCAGCAGCAGAA
CAATTTGCTGAGGGCTATTGAGGCGCAACAGCATCTGTTGCAACTCACAGTCTGGGGCATCAAGCAGCTC
CAGGCAAGAATCCTGGCTGTGGAAAGATACCTAAAGGATCAACAGCTCCTGGGGATTTGGGGTTGCTCTG
GAAAACTCATTTGCACCACTGCTGTGCCTTGGAATGCTAGTTGGAGTAATAAATCTCTGGAACAGATTTG
GAATCACACGACCTGGATGGAGTGGGACAGAGAAATTAACAATTACACAAGCTTAATACACTCCTTAATT
GAAGAATCGCAAAACCAGCAAGAAAAGAATGAACAAGAATTATTGGAATTAGATAAATGGGCAAGTTTGT
GGAATTGGTTTAACATAACAAATTGGCTGTGGTATATAAAATTATTCATAATGATAGTAGGAGGCTTGGT
AGGTTTAAGAATAGTTTTTGCTGTACTTTCTATAGTGAATAGAGTTAGGCAGGGATATTCACCATTATCG
TTTCAGACCCACCTCCCAACCCCGAGGGGACCCATGCATTGCATCTCAATTAGTCAGCAACCAGGTGTGG
AAAGTCCCCAGGCTCCCCAGCAGGCAGAAGTATGCAAAGCATGCGTCTCAATTAGTCAGCAACCATAGTC
CCGCCCCTAACTCCGCCCATCCCGCCCCTAACTCCGCCCAGTTCCGCCCATTCTCCGCCCCATGGCTGAC
TAATTTTTTTTATTTATGCAGAGGCCGAGGCCGCCTCGGCCTCTGAGCTATTCCAGAAGTAGTGAGGAGG
CTTTTTTGGAGGCCTAGGCTTTTGCAAAAAGCTTTCTAGAGGTACCACCGGAGCTTACCATGACCGAGTA
CAAGCCCACGGTGCGCCTCGCCACCCGCGACGACGTCCCCAGGGCCGTACGCACCCTCGCCGCCGCGTTC
GCCGACTACCCCGCCACGCGCCACACCGTCGATCCGGACCGCCACATCGAGCGGGTCACCGAGCTGCAAG
AACTCTTCCTCACGCGCGTCGGGCTCGACATCGGCAAGGTGTGGGTCGCGGACGACGGCGCCGCCGTGGC
GGTCTGGACCACGCCGGAGAGCGTCGAAGCGGGGGCGGTGTTCGCCGAGATCGGCCCGCGCATGGCCGAG
TTGAGCGGTTCCCGGCTGGCCGCGCAGCAACAGATGGAAGGCCTCCTGGCGCCGCACCGGCCCAAGGAGC
CCGCGTGGTTCCTGGCCACCGTCGGCGTCTCGCCCGACCACCAGGGCAAGGGTCTGGGCAGCGCCGTCGT
GCTCCCCGGAGTGGAGGCGGCCGAGCGCGCCGGGGTGCCCGCCTTCCTGGAGACCTCCGCGCCCCGCAAC
CTCCCCTTCTACGAGCGGCTCGGCTTCACCGTCACCGCCGACGTCGAGGTGCCCGAAGGACCGCGCACCT
GGTGCATGACCCGCAAGCCCGGTGCCAGTTAACGAATTCTAGATCTTGAGACAAATGGCAGTATTCATCC
ACAATTTTAAAAGAAAAGGGGGGATTGGGGGGTACAGTGCAGGGGAAAGAATAGTAGACATAATAGCAAC
AGACATACAAACTAAAGAATTACAAAAACAAATTACAAAAATTCAAAATTTTCGGGTTTATTACAGGGAC
AGCAGAGATCCACTTTGGCGCCGGCTCGAGGCCTGCAGGTGCAAAGATGGATAAAGTTTTAAACAGAGAG
GAATCTTTGCAGCTAATGGACCTTCTAGGTCTTGAAAGGAGTGGGAATTGGCTCCGGTGCCCGTCAGTGG
GCAGAGCGCACATCGCCCACAGTCCCCGAGAAGTTGGGGGGAGGGGTCGGCAATTGAACCGGTGCCTAGA
GAAGGTGGCGCGGGGTAAACTGGGAAAGTGATGTCGTGTACTGGCTCCGCCTTTTTCCCGAGGGTGGGGG
AGAACCGTATATAAGTGCAGTAGTCGCCGTGAACGTTCTTTTTCGCAACGGGTTTGCCGCCAGAACACAG
GTAAGTGCCGTGTGTGGTTCCCGCGGGCCTGGCCTCTTTACGGGTTATGGCCCTTGCGTGCCTTGAATTA
CTTCCACCTGGCTGCAGTACGTGATTCTTGATCCCGAGCTTCGGGTTGGAAGTGGGTGGGAGAGTTCGAG
GCCTTGCGCTTAAGGAGCCCCTTCGCCTCGTGCTTGAGTTGAGGCCTGGCCTGGGCGCTGGGGCCGCCGC
GTGCGAATCTGGTGGCACCTTCGCGCCTGTCTCGCTGCTTTCGATAAGTCTCTAGCCATTTAAAATTTTT
GATGACCTGCTGCGACGCTTTTTTTCTGGCAAGATAGTCTTGTAAATGCGGGCCAAGATCTGCACACTGG
TATTTCGGTTTTTGGGGCCGCGGGCGGCGACGGGGCCCGTGCGTCCCAGCGCACATGTTCGGCGAGGCGG
GGCCTGCGAGCGCGGCCACCGAGAATCGGACGGGGGTAGTCTCAAGCTGGCCGGCCTGCTCTGGTGCCTG
GCCTCGCGCCGCCGTGTATCGCCCCGCCCTGGGCGGCAAGGCTGGCCCGGTCGGCACCAGTTGCGTGAGC
GGAAAGATGGCCGCTTCCCGGCCCTGCTGCAGGGAGCTCAAAATGGAGGACGCGGCGCTCGGGAGAGCGG
GCGGGTGAGTCACCCACACAAAGGAAAAGGGCCTTTCCGTCCTCAGCCGTCGCTTCATGTGACTCCACGG
AGTACCGGGCGCCGTCCAGGCACCTCGATTAGTTCTCGAGCTTTTGGAGTACGTCGTCTTTAGGTTGGGG
GGAGGGGTTTTATGCGATGGAGTTTCCCCACACTGAGTGGGTGGAGACTGAAGTTAGGCCAGCTTGGCAC
TTGATGTAATTCTCCTTGGAATTTGCCCTTTTTGAGTTTGGATCTTGGTTCATTCTCAAGCCTCAGACAG
TGGTTCAAAGTTTTTTTCTTCCATTTCAGGTGTCGTGAGGCTAGCACCGCCACCATGGCAGCCCTAGGGG
ACATTCAGGAGTCCCCTTCTGTCCCGTCCCCTGTCAGTCTCTCATCACCGGGGACACCTGGAACCCAGCA
CCACGAGCCTCAGCTTCACCTCCATGGGCATCAACATGGCTCCCCTGGCTCCAGCCCTAAGGTGCTCTCC
CAGCCGTCCGACCTGGATCTCCAAGACGTAGAGGAAGTGGAGATCGGCAGAGACACCTTCTGGCCCGACT
CCGAGCCCAAGCCGGAGCAGGCTCCACGCTCTCCTGGCTCTCAGGCCCCTGACGAGGGGGCGGGCGGGGC
GCTGCGCAGCCTCCTGAGGAGCCTTCCCCGCAGGGCCCGGTGCAGCGCCGGCTTCGGGCCTGAATCCAGC
GCGGAGCGGCCGGCGGGCCAGCCGCCTGGGGCCGTCCCTTGCGCCCAGCCGCGGGGCGCCTGGCGCGTGA
CGCTCGTGCAGCAAGCAGCGGCCGGGCCCGAGGGTGCGCCCGAGCGGGCTGCCGAGCTGGGAGTCAACTT
CGGTCGGAGCCGGCAGGGCAGCGCGCGGGGGGCCAAGCCGCACAGGTGCGAGGCCTGCGGCAAGAGTTTC
AAGTATAACTCGCTGCTCCTGAAGCACCAGCGCATCCACACGGGCGAGAAGCCCTACGCCTGCCACGAGT
GCGGCAAGCGCTTCCGCGGCTGGTCGGGCTTCATCCAGCACCACCGCATCCACACGGGCGAGAAGCCCTA
CGAGTGCGGCCAGTGCGGCCGCGCCTTCAGCCACAGCTCGCACTTCACGCAGCACCTGCGCATCCACAAC
GGCGAGAAGCCCTACAAGTGCGGCGAGTGCGGCCAGGCCTTCAGCCAGAGCTCCAACCTGGTGCGCCACC
AGCGGCTGCACACGGGTGAGAAGCCCTACGCCTGCAGCCAGTGCGGCAAGGCCTTCATCTGGAGCTCCGT
GCTCATCGAGCACCAGCGCATCCACACTGGCGAGAAGCCCTACGAGTGCTCCGACTGCGGCAAAGCCTTC
CGCGGCCGCTCGCACTTCTTCCGGCACCTGCGGACCCACACGGGCGAGAAGCCCTTCGCGTGTGGCGCCT
GCGGCAAGGCCTTCGGCCAGAGCTCCCAGCTCATCCAGCACCAGCGGGTGCACTACCGCGAGTAGTAATG
AACTAGTCCGTAACTTGAAAGTATTTCGATTTCTTGGCTTTATATATCTTGTGGAAAGGACGATTGCGAA
ATGAGCCGACAACAGAGACGCGTTAAGTCGACAATCAACCTCTGGATTACAAAATTTGTGAAAGATTGAC
TGGTATTCTTAACTATGTTGCTCCTTTTACGCTATGTGGATACGCTGCTTTAATGCCTTTGTATCATGCT
ATTGCTTCCCGTATGGCTTTCATTTTCTCCTCCTTGTATAAATCCTGGTTGCTGTCTCTTTATGAGGAGT
TGTGGCCCGTTGTCAGGCAACGTGGCGTGGTGTGCACTGTGTTTGCTGACGCAACCCCCACTGGTTGGGG
CATTGCCACCACCTGTCAGCTCCTTTCCGGGACTTTCGCTTTCCCCCTCCCTATTGCCACGGCGGAACTC
ATCGCCGCCTGCCTTGCCCGCTGCTGGACAGGGGCTCGGCTGTTGGGCACTGACAATTCCGTGGTGTTGT
CGGGGAAATCATCGTCCTTTCCTTGGCTGCTCGCCTGTGTTGCCACCTGGATTCTGCGCGGGACGTCCTT
CTGCTACGTCCCTTCGGCCCTCAATCCAGCGGACCTTCCTTCCCGCGGCCTGCTGCCGGCTCTGCGGCCT
CTTCCGCGTCTTCGCCTTCGCCCTCAGACGAGTCGGATCTCCCTTTGGGCCGCCTCCCCGCGTCGACTTT
AAGACCAATGACTTACAAGGCAGCTGTAGATCTTAGCCACTTTTTAAAAGAAAAGGGGGGACTGGAAGGG
CTAATTCACTCCCAACGAAGACAAGATCTGCTTTTTGCTTGTACTGGGTCTCTCTGGTTAGACCAGATCT
GAGCCTGGGAGCTCTCTGGCTAACTAGGGAACCCACTGCTTAAGCCTCAATAAAGCTTGCCTTGAGTGCT
TCAAGTAGTGTGTGCCCGTCTGTTGTGTGACTCTGGTAACTAGAGATCCCTCAGACCCTTTTAGTCAGTG
TGGAAAATCTCTAGCAGTACGTATAGTAGTTCATGTCATCTTATTATTCAGTATTTATAACTTGCAAAGA
AATGAATATCAGAGAGTGAGAGGAACTTGTTTATTGCAGCTTATAATGGTTACAAATAAAGCAATAGCAT
CACAAATTTCACAAATAAAGCATTTTTTTCACTGCATTCTAGTTGTGGTTTGTCCAAACTCATCAATGTA
TCTTATCATGTCTGGCTCTAGCTATCCCGCCCCTAACTCCGCCCATCCCGCCCCTAACTCCGCCCAGTTC
CGCCCATTCTCCGCCCCATGGCTGACTAATTTTTTTTATTTATGCAGAGGCCGAGGCCGCCTCGGCCTCT
GAGCTATTCCAGAAGTAGTGAGGAGGCTTTTTTGGAGGCCTAGGGACGTACCCAATTCGCCCTATAGTGA
GTCGTATTACGCGCGCTCACTGGCCGTCGTTTTACAACGTCGTGACTGGGAAAACCCTGGCGTTACCCAA
CTTAATCGCCTTGCAGCACATCCCCCTTTCGCCAGCTGGCGTAATAGCGAAGAGGCCCGCACCGATCGCC
CTTCCCAACAGTTGCGCAGCCTGAATGGCGAATGGG
[124 nt withheld, positions 6827-6950]
C
[91 nt withheld, positions 6952-7042]
A
[49 nt withheld, positions 7044-7092]
CCTTTGACGTTGGAGTCCACGTTCTTT
[37 nt withheld, positions 7120-7156]
ACCCTATCTCGGTCTATTCTTTTGATTTATAAGGGATTTTGCCGATTTCGGCCTATTGGTTAAAAAATGA
GCTGATTTAACAAAAATTTAACGCGAATTTTAACAAAATATTAACGCTTACAATTTAGGTGGCACTTTTC
GGGGAAATGTGCGCGGAACCCCTATTTGTTTATTTTTCTAAATACATTCAAATATGTATCCGCTCATGAG
ACAATAACCCTGATAAATGCTTCAATAATATTGAAAAAGGAAGAGTATGAGTATTCAACATTTCCGTGTC
GCCCTTATTCCCTTTTTTGCGGCATTTTGCCTTCCTGTTTTTGCTCACCCAGAAACGCTGGTGAAAGTAA
AAGATGCTGAAGATCAGTTGGGTGCACGAGTGGGTTACATCGAACTGGATCTCAACAGCGGTAAGATCCT
TGAGAGTTTTCGCCCCGAAGAACGTTTTCCAATGATGAGCACTTTTAAAGTTCTGCTATGTGGCGCGGTA
TTATCCCGTATTGACGCCGGGCAAGAGCAACTCGGTCGCCGCATACACTATTCTCAGAATGACTTGGTTG
AGTACTCACCAGTCACAGAAAAGCATCTTACGGATGGCATGACAGTAAGAGAATTATGCAGTGCTGCCAT
AACCATGAGTGATAACACTGCGGCCAACTTACTTCTGACAACGATCGGAGGACCGAAGGAGCTAACCGCT
TTTTTGCACAACATGGGGGATCATGTAACTCGCCTTGATCGTTGGGAACCGGAGCTGAATGAAGCCATAC
CAAACGACGAGCGTGACACCACGATGCCTGTAGCAATGGCAACAACGTTGCGCAAACTATTAACTGGCGA
ACTACTTACTCTAGCTTCCCGGCAACAATTAATAGACTGGATGGAGGCGGATAAAGTTGCAGGACCACTT
CTGCGCTCGGCCCTTCCGGCTGGCTGGTTTATTGCTGATAAATCTGGAGCCGGTGAGCGTGGGTCTCGCG
GTATCATTGCAGCACTGGGGCCAGATGGTAAGCCCTCCCGTATCGTAGTTATCTACACGACGGGGAGTCA
GGCAACTATGGATGAACGAAATAGACAGATCGCTGAGATAGGTGCCTCACTGATTAAGCATTGGTAACTG
TCAGACCAAGTTTACTCATATATACTTTAGATTGATTTAAAACTTCATTTTTAATTTAAAAGGATCTAGG
TGAAGATCCTTTTTGATAATCTCATGACCAAAATCCCTTAACGTGAGTTTTCGTTCCACTGAGCGTCAGA
CCCCGTAGAAAAGATCAAAGGATCTTCTTGAGATCCTTTTTTTCTGCGCGTAATCTGCTGCTTGCAAACA
AAAAAACCACCGCTACCAGCGGTGGTTTGTTTGCCGGATCAAGAGCTACCAACTCTTTTTCCGAAGGTAA
CTGGCTTCAGCAGAGCGCAGATACCAAATACTGTTCTTCTAGTGTAGCCGTAGTTAGGCCACCACTTCAA
GAACTCTGTAGCACCGCCTACATACCTCGCTCTGCTAATCCTGTTACCAGTGGCTGCTGCCAGTGGCGAT
AAGTCGTGTCTTACCGGGTTGGACTCAAGACGATAGTTACCGGATAAGGCGCAGCGGTCGGGCTGAACGG
GGGGTTCGTGCACACAGCCCAGCTTGGAGCGAACGACCTACACCGAACTGAGATACCTACAGCGTGAGCT
ATGAGAAAGCGCCACGCTTCCCGAAGGGAGAAAGGCGGACAGGTATCCGGTAAGCGGCAGGGTCGGAACA
GGAGAGCGCACGAGGGAGCTTCCAGGGGGAAACGCCTGGTATCTTTATAGTCCTGTCGGGTTTCGCCACC
TCTGACTTGAGCGTCGATTTTTGTGATGCTCGTCAGGGGGGCGGAGCCTATGGAAAAACGCCAGCAACGC
GGCCTTTTTACGGTTCCTGGCCTTTTGCTGGCCTTTTGCTCACATGTTCTTTCCTGCGTTATCCCCTGAT
TCTGTGGATAACCGTATTACCGCCTTTGAGTGAGCTGATACCGCTCGCCGCAGCCGAACGACCGAGCGCA
GCGAGTCAGTGAGCGAGGAAGCGGAAGAGCGCCCAATACGCAAACCGCCTCTCCCCGCGCGTTGGCCGAT
TCATTAATGCAGCTGGCACGACAGGTTTCCCGACTGGAAAGCGGGCAGTGAGCGCAACGCAATTAATGTG
AGTTAGCTCACTCATTAGGCACCCCAGGCTTTACACTTTATGCTTCCGGCTCGTATGTTGTGTGGAATTG
TGAGCGGATAACAATTTCACACAGGAAACAGCTATGACCATGATTACGCCAAGCGCGCAATTAACCCTCA
CTAAAGGGAACAAAAGCTGGAGCTGCAAGC
