>Addgene plasmid #144260 | TFORF2893 | depositor partial sequence | sequence record 284895 | Insert
ACCGCCACCATGGCAGCCCTAGGGGACATTCAGGAGTCCCCTTCTGTCCCGTCCCCTGTCAGTCTCTCAT
CACCGGGGACACCTGGAACCCAGCACCACGAGCCTCAGCTTCACCTCCATGGGCATCAACATGGCTCCCC
TGGCTCCAGCCCTAAGGTGCTCTCCCAGCCGTCCGACCTGGATCTCCAAGACGTAGAGGAAGTGGAGATC
GGCAGAGACACCTTCTGGCCCGACTCCGAGCCCAAGCCGGAGCAGGCTCCACGCTCTCCTGGCTCTCAGG
CCCCTGACGAGGGGGCGGGCGGGGCGCTGCGCAGCCTCCTGAGGAGCCTTCCCCGCAGGGCCCGGTGCAG
CGCCGGCTTCGGGCCTGAATCCAGCGCGGAGCGGCCGGCGGGCCAGCCGCCTGGGGCCGTCCCTTGCGCC
CAGCCGCGGGGCGCCTGGCGCGTGACGCTCGTGCAGCAAGCAGCGGCCGGGCCCGAGGGTGCGCCCGAGC
GGGCTGCCGAGCTGGGAGTCAACTTCGGTCGGAGCCGGCAGGGCAGCGCGCGGGGGGCCAAGCCGCACAG
GTGCGAGGCCTGCGGCAAGAGTTTCAAGTATAACTCGCTGCTCCTGAAGCACCAGCGCATCCACACGGGC
GAGAAGCCCTACGCCTGCCACGAGTGCGGCAAGCGCTTCCGCGGCTGGTCGGGCTTCATCCAGCACCACC
GCATCCACACGGGCGAGAAGCCCTACGAGTGCGGCCAGTGCGGCCGCGCCTTCAGCCACAGCTCGCACTT
CACGCAGCACCTGCGCATCCACAACGGCGAGAAGCCCTACAAGTGCGGCGAGTGCGGCCAGGCCTTCAGC
CAGAGCTCCAACCTGGTGCGCCACCAGCGGCTGCACACGGGTGAGAAGCCCTACGCCTGCAGCCAGTGCG
GCAAGGCCTTCATCTGGAGCTCCGTGCTCATCGAGCACCAGCGCATCCACACTGGCGAGAAGCCCTACGA
GTGCTCCGACTGCGGCAAAGCCTTCCGCGGCCGCTCGCACTTCTTCCGGCACCTGCGGACCCACACGGGC
GAGAAGCCCTTCGCGTGTGGCGCCTGCGGCAAGGCCTTCGGCCAGAGCTCCCAGCTCATCCAGCACCAGC
GGGTGCACTACCGCGAGTAGTAATGAACTAGTCCGTAACTTGAAAGTATTTCGATTTCTTGGCTTTATAT
ATCTTGTGGAAAGGACGATTGCGAAATGAGCCGACAACAGAG
