>Addgene plasmid #144260 | TFORF2893 | depositor partial sequence | sequence record 284896 | Barcode
TTGCGAAATGAGCCGACAACAGAG
